Addgene plasmid #178103: ATP1A1_G4_Q118R_MTOR_I2017T_Dual_pegRNA
Purpose: Control vector for coselection for prime editing in human cells. Tandem expression of ATP1A1 Q118R-G4 and MTOR-I2017T pegRNAs from two independent U6 promoters.
Depositing lab: Yannick Doyon. Depositing organization: Universite Laval. Publication: Marker-free co-selection for successive rounds of prime editing in human cells. Levesque S, Mayorga D, Fiset JP, Goupil C, Duringer A, Loiselle A, Bouchard E, Agudelo D, Doyon Y. Nat Commun. 2022 Oct 7;13(1):5909. doi: 10.1038/s41467-022-33669-z. PubMed 36207338.
Backbone
  Vector backbone: pU6-pegRNA-GG-acceptor
  Total vector size (bp): 2702
  Vector type: Mammalian Expression, CRISPR ; Prime editing
Growth in bacteria
  Bacterial resistance: Ampicillin, 100 μg/mL
  Growth temperature: 37°C
  Growth strain: DH5alpha
  Copy number: High Copy
Gene/Insert
  Gene/Insert name: ATP1A1 G4 Q118R pegRNA + MTOR-I2017T pegRNA
  gRNA/shRNA sequence: GTTCCTCTTCTGTAGCAGCT and GCATGCCAGAGGATGGCCACT
  Promoter: Tandem U6 promoters
  Cloning method: Restriction Enzyme; 5′ cloning site BsaI (destroyed during cloning); 3′ cloning site BsaI (destroyed during cloning)
  Sequencing primers: 5′ CAGGGTTATTGTCTCATGAGCGG; 3′ GGGAAACGCCTGGTATCTTT
Terms and licenses: Academic/Nonprofit Terms; Industry Terms: Not Available to Industry
Depositor comments: Control pegRNA vector derived from ATP1A1_G4_Q118R_Dual_pegRNA. This vector can be used as a positive control for prime editing (PE3 in combination with ATP1A1_G3_MTOR_Nick_Exon-44_Dual_sgRNA) to co-target ATP1A1 (Q118R) and MTOR to perform coselection for MTOR hyperactivating mutation I2017T. Please visit https://doi.org/10.1101/2021.11.02.464583 for bioRxiv preprint.
How to cite: ATP1A1_G4_Q118R_MTOR_I2017T_Dual_pegRNA was a gift from Yannick Doyon (Addgene plasmid # 178103 ; http://n2t.net/addgene:178103 ; RRID:Addgene_178103)
