[The description below was written by a language model from this plasmid's Addgene catalogue record and pLannotate feature annotations shown in this document.]
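Description:
ATP1A1_G4_Q118R_MTOR_I2017T_Dual_pegRNA is a compact 2.7 kb mammalian CRISPR plasmid built on the pU6-pegRNA-GG-acceptor backbone and designed to deliver two prime editing guide RNAs (pegRNAs) to human cells. It is propagated in E. coli as a high-copy plasmid through a ColE1/pUC-type origin and selected with ampicillin via the β-lactamase gene and its native promoter. It carries no mammalian selection marker and no editor protein, so the prime editor must be supplied from a separate construct.

The payload consists of two independent expression units, each made of a human U6 RNA polymerase III promoter followed by a spacer, a Streptococcus pyogenes Cas9 guide RNA scaffold and, as implied by the pegRNA design, a 3′ extension encoding the reverse-transcription template and primer binding site (these extensions are not annotated separately in the feature table). One pegRNA (G4) installs the Q118R substitution in ATP1A1, and the other introduces the I2017T mutation in MTOR, which the record describes as hyperactivating. The guide sequences were inserted through BsaI sites that were destroyed during cloning.

The plasmid is derived from ATP1A1_G4_Q118R_Dual_pegRNA and serves as a positive control for marker-free coselection. Cells that acquire the ATP1A1 edit can be enriched, which simultaneously enriches for the co-targeted MTOR edit. The depositor recommends using it in a PE3 configuration together with a companion dual-sgRNA vector that provides the nicking guides for ATP1A1 and MTOR exon 44.
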