Features (pLannotate 1.2.2; 7 found; start..end, strand, type, name):
      1..241     +  promoter       U6 promoter: RNA polymerase III promoter for human U6 snRNA
    271..346     +  misc_RNA       gRNA scaffold: guide RNA scaffold for the Streptococcus pyogenes CRISPR/Cas9 system
    475..1063    -  rep_origin     ori: high-copy-number ColE1/pMB1/pBR322/pUC origin of replication
   1234..2094    -  CDS            AmpR: β-lactamase; bla; confers resistance to ampicillin, carbenicillin, and related antibiotics
   2095..2199    -  promoter       AmpR promoter: bla
   2262..2502    +  promoter       U6 promoter: RNA polymerase III promoter for human U6 snRNA
   2531..2606    +  misc_RNA       gRNA scaffold: guide RNA scaffold for the Streptococcus pyogenes CRISPR/Cas9 system
>Addgene plasmid #178103 | ATP1A1_G4_Q118R_MTOR_I2017T_Dual_pegRNA | addgene full sequence | sequence record 350190 | Addgene NGS Result
GAGGGCCTATTTCCCATGATTCCTTCATATTTGCATATACGATACAAGGCTGTTAGAGAGATAATTAGAA
TTAATTTGACTGTAAACACAAAGATATTAGTACAAAATACGTGACGTAGAAAGTAATAATTTCTTGGGTA
GTTTGCAGTTTTAAAATTATGTTTTAAAATGGACTATCATATGCTTACCGTAACTTGAAAGTATTTCGAT
TTCTTGGCTTTATATATCTTGTGGAAAGGACGAAACACCGCATGCCAGAGGATGGCCACTGTTTTAGAGC
TAGAAATAGCAAGTTAAAATAAGGCTAGTCCGTTATCAACTTGAAAAAGTGGCACCGAGTCGGTGCGCTG
ACACGAGTGGCCATCCTCTGGTTTTTTTAAGCTTGGGCCGCTCGAGGTACCTCTCTACATATGACATGTG
AGCAAAAGGCCAGCAAAAGGCCAGGAACCGTAAAAAGGCCGCGTTGCTGGCGTTTTTCCATAGGCTCCGC
CCCCCTGACGAGCATCACAAAAATCGACGCTCAAGTCAGAGGTGGCGAAACCCGACAGGACTATAAAGAT
ACCAGGCGTTTCCCCCTGGAAGCTCCCTCGTGCGCTCTCCTGTTCCGACCCTGCCGCTTACCGGATACCT
GTCCGCCTTTCTCCCTTCGGGAAGCGTGGCGCTTTCTCATAGCTCACGCTGTAGGTATCTCAGTTCGGTG
TAGGTCGTTCGCTCCAAGCTGGGCTGTGTGCACGAACCCCCCGTTCAGCCCGACCGCTGCGCCTTATCCG
GTAACTATCGTCTTGAGTCCAACCCGGTAAGACACGACTTATCGCCACTGGCAGCAGCCACTGGTAACAG
GATTAGCAGAGCGAGGTATGTAGGCGGTGCTACAGAGTTCTTGAAGTGGTGGCCTAACTACGGCTACACT
AGAAGAACAGTATTTGGTATCTGCGCTCTGCTGAAGCCAGTTACCTTCGGAAAAAGAGTTGGTAGCTCTT
GATCCGGCAAACAAACCACCGCTGGTAGCGGTGGTTTTTTTGTTTGCAAGCAGCAGATTACGCGCAGAAA
AAAAGGATCTCAAGAAGATCCTTTGATCTTTTCTACGGGGTCTGACGCTCAGTGGAACGAAAACTCACGT
TAAGGGATTTTGGTCATGAGATTATCAAAAAGGATCTTCACCTAGATCCTTTTAAATTAAAAATGAAGTT
TTAAATCAATCTAAAGTATATATGAGTAAACTTGGTCTGACAGTTACCAATGCTTAATCAGTGAGGCACC
TATCTCAGCGATCTGTCTATTTCGTTCATCCATAGTTGCCTGACTCCCCGTCGTGTAGATAACTACGATA
CGGGAGGGCTTACCATCTGGCCCCAGTGCTGCAATGATACCGCGAGATCCACGCTCACCGGCTCCAGATT
TATCAGCAATAAACCAGCCAGCCGGAAGGGCCGAGCGCAGAAGTGGTCCTGCAACTTTATCCGCCTCCAT
CCAGTCTATTAATTGTTGCCGGGAAGCTAGAGTAAGTAGTTCGCCAGTTAATAGTTTGCGCAACGTTGTT
GCCATTGCTACAGGCATCGTGGTGTCACGCTCGTCGTTTGGTATGGCTTCATTCAGCTCCGGTTCCCAAC
GATCAAGGCGAGTTACATGATCCCCCATGTTGTGCAAAAAAGCGGTTAGCTCCTTCGGTCCTCCGATCGT
TGTCAGAAGTAAGTTGGCCGCAGTGTTATCACTCATGGTTATGGCAGCACTGCATAATTCTCTTACTGTC
ATGCCATCCGTAAGATGCTTTTCTGTGACTGGTGAGTACTCAACCAAGTCATTCTGAGAATAGTGTATGC
GGCGACCGAGTTGCTCTTGCCCGGCGTCAATACGGGATAATACCGCGCCACATAGCAGAACTTTAAAAGT
GCTCATCATTGGAAAACGTTCTTCGGGGCGAAAACTCTCAAGGATCTTACCGCTGTTGAGATCCAGTTCG
ATGTAACCCACTCGTGCACCCAACTGATCTTCAGCATCTTTTACTTTCACCAGCGTTTCTGGGTGAGCAA
AAACAGGAAGGCAAAATGCCGCAAAAAAGGGAATAAGGGCGACACGGAAATGTTGAATACTCATACTCTT
CCTTTTTCAATATTATTGAAGCATTTATCAGGGTTATTGTCTCATGAGCGGATACATATTTGAATGTATT
TAGAAAAATAAACAAATAGGGGTTCCGCGCACATTTCCCCGAAAAGTGCCACCTGACGTCGCTAGCTGTA
CATACCAAGGTCGGGCAGGAAGAGGGCCTATTTCCCATGATTCCTTCATATTTGCATATACGATACAAGG
CTGTTAGAGAGATAATTAGAATTAATTTGACTGTAAACACAAAGATATTAGTACAAAATACGTGACGTAG
AAAGTAATAATTTCTTGGGTAGTTTGCAGTTTTAAAATTATGTTTTAAAATGGACTATCATATGCTTACC
GTAACTTGAAAGTATTTCGATTTCTTGGCTTTATATATCTTGTGGAAAGGACGAAACACCGTTCCTCTTC
TGTAGCAGCTGTTTTAGAGCTAGAAATAGCAAGTTAAAATAAGGCTAGTCCGTTATCAACTTGAAAAAGT
GGCACCGAGTCGGTGCTAGCATCAGAGCTGCTACAGAAGAGTTTTTTTAAGCTTGGGCCGCTCGAGGTAC
CTCTCTACGTCGACTGGATCCGGTACCAAGGTCGGGCAGGAA
